>Addgene plasmid #192425 | LLP673_L2_pV01_1I_VloxP-OCS-Rluc_TCTP_VCre_lacZ | addgene full sequence | sequence record 378309 | Addgene NGS Result
GTGCCGAATTCGGATCCGGAGTCGACAAAATTTAGAACGAACTTAATTATGATCTCAAATACATTGATAC
ATATCTCATCTAGATCTAGGTTATCATTATGTAAGAAAGTTTTGACGAATATGGCACGACAAAATGGCTA
GACTCGATGTAATTGGTATCTCAACTCAACATTATACTTATACCAAACATTAGTTAGACAAAATTTAAAC
AACTATTTTTTATGTATGCAAGAGTCAGCATATGTATAATTGATTCAGAATCGTTTTGACGAGTTCGGAT
GTAGTAGTAGCCATTATTTAATGTACATACTAATCGTGAATAGTGAATATGATGAAACATTGTATCTTAT
TGTATAAATATCCATAAACACATCATGAAAGACACTTTCTTTCACGGTCTGAATTAATTATGATACAATT
CTAATAGAAAACGAATTAAATTACGTTGAATTGTATGAAATCTAATTGAACAAGCCAACCACGACGACGA
CTAACGTTGCCTGGATTGACTCGGTTTAAGTTAACCACTAAAAAAACGGAGCTGTCATGTAACACGCGGA
TCGAGCAGGTCACAGTCATGAAGCCATCAAAGCAAAAGAACTAATCCAAGGGCTGAGATGATTAATTAGT
TTAAAAATTAGTTAACACGAGGGAAAAGGCTGTCTGACAGCCAGGTCACGTTATCTTTACCTGTGGTCGA
AATGATTCGTGTCTGTCGATTTTAATTATTTTTTTGAAAGGCCGAAAATAAAGTTGTAAGAGATAAACCC
GCCTATATAAATTCATATATTTTCCTCTCCGCTTTGAATACTGTATTTTTACAACAATTACCAACAACAA
CAAATCAATTTCTGAGAACTGTCATTCTCGGAAATTGACTGCTTTAATGAGATATGCGAGAAGCCTATGA
TCGCATGATATTTGCTTTCAATTCTGTTGTGCACGTTGTAAAAAACCTGAGCATGTGTAGCTCAGATCCT
TACCGCCGGTTTCGGTTCATTCTAATGAATATATCACCCGTTACTATCGTATTTTTATGAATAATATTCT
CCGTTCAATTTACTGATTGTACCCTACTACTTATATGTACAATATTAAAATGAAAACAATATATTGTGCT
GAATAGGTTTATAGCGACATCTATGATAGAGCGCCACAATAACAAACAATTGCGTTTTATTATTACAAAT
CCAATTTTAAAAAAAGCGGCAGAACCGGTCAAACCTAAAAGACTGATTACATAAATCTTATTCAAATTTC
AAAAGTGCCCCAGGGGCTAGTATCTACGACACACCGAGCGGCGAACTAATAACGCTCACTGAAGGGAACT
CCGGTTCCCCGCCGGCGCGCATGGGTGAGATTCCTTGAAGTTGAGTATTGGCCGTCCGCTCTACCGAAAG
TTACGGGCACCATTCAACCCGGTCCAGCACGGCGGCCGGGTAACCGACTTGCTGCCCCGAGAATTATGCA
GCATTTTTTTGGTGTATGTGGGCCCCAAATGAAGTGCAGGTCAAACCTTGACAGTGACGACAAATCGTTG
GGCGGGTCCAGGGCGAATTTTGCGACAACATGTCGAGGCTCAGCAGTCAATTTCTGAGAACTGTCATTCT
CGGAAATTGACAACAAACAACATTACAATTACTATTTACAATTACAATGACTTCAAAGGTGTATGATCCT
GAGCAGGTAAGTTTCTGCTTCTACCTTTGATATATATATAATAATTATCATTAATTAGTAGTAATATAAT
ATTTCAAATATTTTTTTCAAAATAAAAGAATGTAGTATATAGCAATTGCTTTTCTGTAGTTTATAAGTGT
GTATATTTTAATTTATAACTTTTCTAATATATGACCAAAATTTGTTGATGTGCAGAGAAAAAGAATGATA
ACTGGTCCACAATGGTGGGCAAGATGTAAACAGATGAACGTGCTTGATTCTTTCATTAATTACTACGATT
CAGAAAAGCACGCTGAGAATGCAGTTATCTTTCTTCACGGAAACGCTGCATCTTCATATTTGTGGAGACA
TGTTGTGCCTCACATTGAACCAGTGGCTAGGTGTATTATCCCAGATCTTATCGGAATGGGAAAGTCTGGT
AAATCTGGAAATGGTTCTTACAGACTTTTGGATCATTATAAGTACCTCACAGCTTGGTTCGAACTTCTCA
ACTTACCTAAGAAGATTATTTTCGTTGGACACGATTGGGGTGCTTGCTTGGCATTCCATTACTCATACGA
ACACCAAGATAAGATCAAAGCTATAGTTCATGCAGAGAGTGTTGTGGATGTGATAGAATCTTGGGATGAG
TGGCCAGATATTGAAGAGGATATTGCTTTGATCAAGTCTGAAGAGGGAGAAAAGATGGTTCTCGAAAATA
ACTTTTTCGTGGAAACTATGCTTCCTTCAAAGATTATGAGAAAATTGGAACCAGAAGAGTTTGCTGCATA
TCTCGAACCTTTCAAGGAAAAAGGAGAGGTTAGAAGGCCAACACTCAGTTGGCCTAGGGAAATACCATTA
GTTAAGGGAGGTAAACCTGATGTTGTGCAGATCGTGAGAAATTATAACGCTTACCTTAGGGCATCAGATG
ATTTGCCTAAGATGTTCATCGAGTCAGATCCAGGATTTTTCAGTAATGCTATAGTTGAAGGTGCAAAGAA
ATTTCCAAACACCGAGTTCGTTAAGGTGAAAGGATTGCATTTCTCACAAGAAGATGCTCCTGATGAGATG
GGAAAGTATATTAAGTCTTTTGTTGAAAGAGTGCTCAAAAACGAGCAGGGTTCTCGATCTGATGCTTCTG
AAGTAACGTCAACAAGCTCCCAGTCTGAGGTATGCACAGTGGAAACGCCAGGTTGTGTTGGTTCTTAAGC
TTCTCTAGCTAGAGTCGATCGACAAGCTCGAGTTTCTCCATAATAATGTGTGAGTAGTTCCCAGATAAGG
GAATTAGGGTTCCTATAGGGTTTCGCTCATGTGTTGAGCATATAAGAAACCCTTAGTATGTATTTGTATT
TGTAAAATACTTCTATCAATAAAATTTCTAATTCCTAAAACCAAAATCCAGTACTAAAATCCAGATCGCT
GCAAGAATTCAAGCTTGGAGCCAACACTCGAATCCCCACCCGTTGGACCAAACCCGGCTCATTAAGCGTC
GGTTCAGATTTATTTCCTTTATTTAAAAAAAAGGAAAGGGTAAAAAATAGAAAATTGGAAACAGTTAAAG
CCCAAAATTGTAATTTACCGAGAATTGTAAATTTACCTGAAAACCCTACGCTATAGTTTCGACTATAAAT
ACCAAACTTAGGACCTCACTTCAGAATCCCCTCGTCGCTGCGTCTCTCTCCCGCAACCTTCGATTTTCGT
TTATTCGCATCCATCGGAGAGAGAAAACAATCAATAAGCGACCTACTACAAACAAGTAAGTAAGAGAAAA
ACCAAAAGAAGAAGAGAAACAACAAGAAGAAGTAATGGAGGACGCCAAAAACATAAAGAAAGGCCCGGCG
CCATTCTATCCTCTAGAGGATGGAACCGCTGGAGAGCAACTGCATAAGGCTATGAAGAGATACGCCCTGG
TTCCTGGAACAATTGCTTTTACAGATGCACATATCGAGGTGAACATCACGTACGCGGAATACTTCGAAAT
GTCCGTTCGGTTGGCAGAAGCTATGAAACGATATGGGCTGAATACAAATCACAGAATCGTCGTATGCAGT
GAAAACTCTCTTCAATTCTTTATGCCGGTGTTGGGCGCGTTATTTATCGGAGTTGCAGTTGCGCCCGCGA
ACGACATTTATAATGAACGTGAATTGCTCAACAGTATGAACATTTCGCAGCCTACCGTAGTGTTTGTTTC
CAAAAAGGGGTTGCAAAAAATTTTGAACGTGCAAAAAAAATTACCAATAATCCAGAAAATTATTATCATG
GATTCTAAAACGGATTACCAGGGATTTCAGTCGATGTACACGTTCGTCACATCTCATCTACCTCCCGGTT
TTAATGAATACGATTTTGTACCAGAGTCCTTTGATCGTGACAAAACAATTGCACTGATAATGAATTCCTC
TGGATCTACTGGGTTACCTAAGGGTGTGGCCCTTCCGCATAGAACTGCCTGCGTCAGATTCTCGCATGCC
AGAGATCCTATTTTTGGCAATCAAATCATTCCGGATACTGCGATTTTAAGTGTTGTTCCATTCCATCACG
GTTTTGGAATGTTTACTACACTCGGATATTTGATATGTGGATTTCGAGTCGTCTTAATGTATAGATTTGA
AGAAGAGCTGTTTTTACGATCCCTTCAGGATTACAAAATTCAAAGTGCGTTGCTAGTACCAACCCTATTT
TCATTCTTCGCCAAAAGCACTCTGATTGACAAATACGATTTATCTAATTTACACGAAATTGCTTCTGGGG
GCGCACCTCTTTCGAAAGAAGTCGGGGAAGCGGTTGCAAAACGCTTCCATCTTCCAGGGATACGACAAGG
ATATGGGCTCACTGAGACTACATCAGCTATTCTGATTACACCCGAGGGGGATGATAAACCGGGCGCGGTC
GGTAAAGTTGTTCCATTTTTTGAAGCGAAGGTTGTGGATCTGGATACCGGGAAAACGCTGGGCGTTAATC
AGAGAGGCGAATTATGTGTCAGAGGACCTATGATTATGTCCGGTTATGTAAACAATCCGGAAGCGACCAA
CGCCTTGATTGACAAGGATGGATGGCTACATTCTGGAGACATAGCTTACTGGGACGAGGACGAACACTTC
TTCATAGTTGACCGCTTGAAGTCTTTAATTAAATACAAAGGATATCAGGTGGCCCCCGCTGAATTGGAAT
CGATATTGTTACAACACCCCAACATCTTCGACGCGGGCGTGGCAGGTCTGCCCGACGATGACGCCGGTGA
ACTTCCCGCCGCCGTTGTTGTTTTGGAGCACGGAAAGACGATGACGGAAAAAGAGATCGTGGATTACGTC
GCCAGTCAAGTAACAACCGCGAAAAAGTTGCGCGGAGGAGTTGTGTTTGTGGACGAAGTACCGAAAGGTC
TTACCGGAAAACTCGACGCAAGAAAAATCAGAGAGATCCTCATAAAGGCCAAGAAGGGCGGAAAGTCCAA
ATTGTAAGCTTGATCCCCCGTCGACAGCTAGCTATATCATCAATTTATGTATTACACATAATATCGCACT
CAGTCTTTCATCTACGGCAATGTACCAGCTGATATAATCAGTTATTGAAATATTTCTGAATTTAAACTTG
CATCAATAAATTTATGTTTTTGCTTGGACTATAATACCTGACTTGTTATTTTATCAATAAATATTTAAAC
TATATTTCTTTCAAGATCGCTACTAGAATTCGAGCTCGGAGCCAACACTCGAATCCCCACCCGTTGGACC
AAACCCGGCTCATTAAGCGTCGGTTCAGATTTATTTCCTTTATTTAAAAAAAAGGAAAGGGTAAAAAATA
GAAAATTGGAAACAGTTAAAGCCCAAAATTGTAATTTACCGAGAATTGTAAATTTACCTGAAAACCCTAC
GCTATAGTTTCGACTATAAATACCAAACTTAGGACCTCACTTCAGAATCCCCTCGTCGCTGCGTCTCTCT
CCCGCAACCTTCGATTTTCGTTTATTCGCATCCATCGGAGAGAGAAAACAATCAATAAGCGACCTACTGT
ATTTTTACAACAATTACCAACAACAACAAACAACAAACAACATTACAATTACTATTTACAATTACAATGC
CCAAGAAAAAGCGGAAAGTGATCGAGAACCAGCTGAGCCTGCTGGGCGACTTTTCTGGCGTGCGGCCCGA
CGATGTGAAAACCGCCATTCAGGCCGCCCAGAAAAAGGGCATCAACGTGGCCGAGAACGAGCAGTTCAAG
GCCGCCTTCGAGCATCTGCTGAACGAGTTCAAGAAGCGGGAAGAGAGATACAGCCCCAACACCCTGCGGC
GGCTGGAAAGCGCCTGGACCTGCTTCGTGGATTGGTGCCTGGCCAACCACAGACACAGCCTGCCTGCCAC
CCCCGATACCGTGGAAGCCTTCTTCATCGAGCGGGCCGAGGAACTGCACCGGAACACCCTGAGCGTGTAC
AGATGGGCCATCAGCCGGGTGCACAGAGTGGCCGGATGCCCTGATCCCTGCCTGGACATCTACGTGGAAG
ATCGGCTGAAGGCCATTGCCCGGAAGAAAGTGCGGGAAGGTAAGTTTCTGCTTCTACCTTTGATATATAT
ATAATAATTATCATTAATTAGTAGTAATATAATATTTCAAATATTTTTTTCAAAATAAAAGAATGTAGTA
TATAGCAATTGCTTTTCTGTAGTTTATAAGTGTGTATATTTTAATTTATAACTTTTCTAATATATGACCA
AAATTTGTTGATGTGCAGGTGAGGCCGTGAAGCAGGCCAGCCCTTTCAACGAGCAGCATCTGCTGAAGCT
GACCAGCCTGTGGTACAGAAGCGACAAGCTGCTGCTGCGGCGGAACCTGGCTCTGCTGGCTGTGGCCTAC
GAGAGCATGCTGAGAGCCAGCGAGCTGGCCAACATCCGGGTGTCCGATATGGAACTGGCCGGCGACGGAA
CCGCCATCCTGACCATCCCTATCACCAAGACCAACCACTCCGGCGAGCCCGATACCTGCATCCTGTCCCA
GGATGTGGTGTCCCTGCTGATGGACTACACCGAGGCCGGCAAGCTGGATATGAGCAGCGACGGCTTCCTG
TTCGTGGGCGTGTCCAAGCACAACACCTGTATCAAGCCCAAGAAGGACAAGCAGACCGGCGAGGTGCTGC
ACAAGCCCATCACCACCAAGACAGTGGAAGGCGTGTTCTACAGCGCCTGGGAGACACTGGACCTGGGCAG
ACAGGGCGTGAAGCCTTTCACAGCCCACAGCGCCAGAGTGGGAGCCGCTCAGGACCTGCTGAAGAAGGGC
TACAATACCCTGCAGATCCAGCAGTCCGGCCGGTGGTCTAGCGGAGCCATGGTGGCCAGATACGGCAGAG
CCATCCTGGCTAGGGATGGCGCTATGGCCCACAGCAGAGTGAAAACCAGATCCGCCCCCATGCAGTGGGG
CAAGGACGAGAAGGACTGAGCTTCTCTAGCTAGAGTCGATCGACAAGCTCGAGTTTCTCCATAATAATGT
GTGAGTAGTTCCCAGATAAGGGAATTAGGGTTCCTATAGGGTTTCGCTCATGTGTTGAGCATATAAGAAA
CCCTTAGTATGTATTTGTATTTGTAAAATACTTCTATCAATAAAATTTCTAATTCCTAAAACCAAAATCC
AGTACTAAAATCCAGATCGCTTTACTGAGACCGCAGCTGGCACGACAGGTTTCCCGACTGGAAAGCGGGC
AGTGAGCGCAACGCAATTAATGTGAGTTAGCTCACTCATTAGGCACCCCAGGCTTTACACTTTATGCTTC
CGGCTCGTATGTTGTGTGGAATTGTGAGCGGATAACAATTTCACACAGGAAACAGCTATGACCATGATTA
CGCCAAGCTTGCATGCCTGCAGGTCGACTCTAGAGGATCCCCGGGTACCGAGCTCGAATTCACTGGCCGT
CGTTTTACAACGTCGTGACTGGGAAAACCCTGGCGTTACCCAACTTAATCGCCTTGCAGCACATCCCCCT
TTCGCCAGCTGGCGTAATAGCGAAGAGGCCCGCACCGATCGCCCTTCCCAACAGTTGCGCAGCCTGAATG
GCGAATGGCGCCTGATGCGGTATTTTCTCCTTACGCATCTGTGCGGTATTTCACACCGCATATGGTGCAC
TCTCAGTACAATCTGCTCTGATGCCGCATAGTTAAGCCAGCCCCGACACCCGCCAACACCCGCTGACGCG
CCCTGACGGGCTTGTCTGCTCCCGGCATCCGCTTACAGACAAGCTGTGACGGTCTCAGGGACACGAAGTG
ATCCGTTTAAACTATCAGTGTTTGACAGGATATATTGGCGGGTAAACCTAAGAGAAAAGAGCGTTTATTA
GAATAATCGGATATTTAAAAGGGCGTGAAAAGGTTTATCCGTTCGTCCATTTGTATGTGCCAGCCGCCTT
TGCGACGCTCACCGGGCTGGTTGCCCTCGCCGCTGGGCTGGCGGCCGTCTATGGCCCTGCAAACGCGCCA
GAAACGCCGTCGAAGCCGTGTGCGAGACACCGCGGCCGCCGGCGTTGTGGATACCTCGCGGAAAACTTGG
CCCTCACTGACAGATGAGGGGCGGACGTTGACACTTGAGGGGCCGACTCACCCGGCGCGGCGTTGACAGA
TGAGGGGCAGGCTCGATTTCGGCCGGCGACGTGGAGCTGGCCAGCCTCGCAAATCGGCGAAAACGCCTGA
TTTTACGCGAGTTTCCCACAGATGATGTGGACAAGCCTGGGGATAAGTGCCCTGCGGTATTGACACTTGA
GGGGCGCGACTACTGACAGATGAGGGGCGCGATCCTTGACACTTGAGGGGCAGAGTGCTGACAGATGAGG
GGCGCACCTATTGACATTTGAGGGGCTGTCCACAGGCAGAAAATCCAGCATTTGCAAGGGTTTCCGCCCG
TTTTTCGGCCACCGCTAACCTGTCTTTTAACCTGCTTTTAAACCAATATTTATAAACCTTGTTTTTAACC
AGGGCTGCGCCCTGTGCGCGTGACCGCGCACGCCGAAGGGGGGTGCCCCCCCTTCTCGAACCCTCCCGGC
CCGCTAACGCGGGCCTCCCATCCCCCCAGGGGCTGCGCCCCTCGGCCGCGAACGGCCTCACCCCAAAAAT
GGCAGCGCTGGCCAATTCCCGAGTGCGCGGAACCCCTATTTGTTTATTTTTCTAAATACATTCAAATATG
TATCCGCTCATGAGACAATAACCCTGATAAATGCTTCAATAATATTGAAAAAGGAAGAGTATGGCTAAAA
TGAGAATATCACCGGAATTGAAAAAACTGATCGAAAAATACCGCTGCGTAAAAGATACGGAAGGAATGTC
TCCTGCTAAGGTATATAAGCTGGTGGGAGAAAATGAAAACCTATATTTAAAAATGACGGACAGCCGGTAT
AAAGGGACCACCTATGATGTGGAACGGGAAAAGGACATGATGCTATGGCTGGAAGGAAAGCTGCCTGTTC
CAAAGGTCCTGCACTTTGAACGGCATGATGGCTGGAGCAATCTGCTCATGAGTGAGGCCGATGGCGTCCT
TTGCTCGGAAGAGTATGAAGATGAACAAAGCCCTGAAAAGATTATCGAGCTGTATGCGGAGTGCATCAGG
CTCTTTCACTCCATCGACATATCGGATTGTCCCTATACGAATAGCTTAGACAGCCGCTTAGCCGAATTGG
ATTACTTACTGAATAACGATCTGGCCGATGTGGATTGCGAAAACTGGGAAGAGGACACTCCATTTAAAGA
TCCGCGCGAGCTGTATGATTTTTTAAAGACGGAAAAGCCCGAAGAGGAACTTGTCTTTTCCCACGGCGAC
CTGGGAGACAGCAACATCTTTGTGAAAGATGGCAAAGTAAGTGGCTTTATTGATCTTGGGAGAAGCGGCA
GGGCGGACAAGTGGTATGACATTGCCTTCTGCGTCCGGTCGCTCAGGGAGGATATCGGGGAAGAACAGTA
TGTCGAGCTATTTTTTGACTTACTGGGGATCAAGCCTGATTGGGAGAAAATAAAATATTATATTTTACTG
GATGAATTGTTTTAGCTGTCAGACCAAGTTTACTCATATATACTTTAGATTGATTTAAAACTTCATTTTT
AATTTAAAAGGATCTAGGTGAAGATCCTTTTTGATAATCTCATGACCAAAATCCCTTAACGTGAGTTTTC
GTTCCACTGAGCGTCAGACCCCGTAGAAAAGATCAAAGGATCTTCTTGAGATCCTTTTTTTCTGCGCGTA
ATCTGCTGCTTGCAAACAAAAAAACCACCGCTACCAGCGGTGGTTTGTTTGCCGGATCAAGAGCTACCAA
CTCTTTTTCCGAAGGTAACTGGCTTCAGCAGAGCGCAGATACCAAATACTGTTCTTCTAGTGTAGCCGTA
GTTAGGCCACCACTTCAAGAACTCTGTAGCACCGCCTACATACCTCGCTCTGCTAATCCTGTTACCAGTG
GCTGCTGCCAGTGGCGATAAGTCGTGTCTTACCGGGTTGGACTCAAGACGATAGTTACCGGATAAGGCGC
AGCGGTCGGGCTGAACGGGGGGTTCGTGCACACAGCCCAGCTTGGAGCGAACGACCTACACCGAACTGAG
ATACCTACAGCGTGAGCTATGAGAAAGCGCCACGCTTCCCGAAGGGAGAAAGGCGGACAGGTATCCGGTA
AGCGGCAGGGTCGGAACAGGAGAGCGCACGAGGGAGCTTCCAGGGGGAAACGCCTGGTATCTTTATAGTC
CTGTCGGGTTTCGCCACCTCTGACTTGAGCGTCGATTTTTGTGATGCTCGTCAGGGGGGCGGAGCCTATG
GAAAAACGCCAGCAACGCGGCCTTTTTACGGTTCCTGGCAGATCCTAGATGTGGCGCAACGATGCCGGCG
ACAAGCAGGAGCGCACCGACTTCTTCCGCATCAAGTGTTTTGGCTCTCAGGCCGAGGCCCACGGCAAGTA
TTTGGGCAAGGGGTCGCTGGTATTCGTGCAGGGCAAGATTCGGAATACCAAGTACGAGAAGGACGGCCAG
ACGGTCTACGGGACCGACTTCATTGCCGATAAGGTGGATTATCTGGACACCAAGGCACCAGGCGGGTCAA
ATCAGGAATAAGGGCACATTGCCCCGGCGTGAGTCGGGGCAATCCCGCAAGGAGGGTGAATGAATCGGAC
GTTTGACCGGAAGGCATACAGGCAAGAACTGATCGACGCGGGGTTTTCCGCCGAGGATGCCGAAACCATC
GCAAGCCGCACCGTCATGCGTGCGCCCCGCGAAACCTTCCAGTCCGTCGGCTCGATGGTCCAGCAAGCTA
CGGCCAAGATCGAGCGCGACAGCGTGCAACTGGCTCCCCCTGCCCTGCCCGCGCCATCGGCCGCCGTGGA
GCGTTCGCGTCGTCTTGAACAGGAGGCGGCAGGTTTGGCGAAGTCGATGACCATCGACACGCGAGGAACT
ATGACGACCAAGAAGCGAAAAACCGCCGGCGAGGACCTGGCAAAACAGGTCAGCGAGGCCAAGCAGGCCG
CGTTGCTGAAACACACGAAGCAGCAGATCAAGGAAATGCAGCTTTCCTTGTTCGATATTGCGCCGTGGCC
GGACACGATGCGAGCGATGCCAAACGACACGGCCCGCTCTGCCCTGTTCACCACGCGCAACAAGAAAATC
CCGCGCGAGGCGCTGCAAAACAAGGTCATTTTCCACGTCAACAAGGACGTGAAGATCACCTACACCGGCG
TCGAGCTGCGGGCCGACGATGACGAACTGGTGTGGCAGCAGGTGTTGGAGTACGCGAAGCGCACCCCTAT
CGGCGAGCCGATCACCTTCACGTTCTACGAGCTTTGCCAGGACCTGGGCTGGTCGATCAATGGCCGGTAT
TACACGAAGGCCGAGGAATGCCTGTCGCGCCTACAGGCGACGGCGATGGGCTTCACGTCCGACCGCGTTG
GGCACCTGGAATCGGTGTCGCTGCTGCACCGCTTCCGCGTCCTGGACCGTGGCAAGAAAACGTCCCGTTG
CCAGGTCCTGATCGACGAGGAAATCGTCGTGCTGTTTGCTGGCGACCACTACACGAAATTCATATGGGAG
AAGTACCGCAAGCTGTCGCCGACGGCCCGACGGATGTTCGACTATTTCAGCTCGCACCGGGAGCCGTACC
CGCTCAAGCTGGAAACCTTCCGCCTCATGTGCGGATCGGATTCCACCCGCGTGAAGAAGTGGCGCGAGCA
GGTCGGCGAAGCCTGCGAAGAGTTGCGAGGCAGCGGCCTGGTGGAACACGCCTGGGTCAATGATGACCTG
GTGCATTGCAAACGCTAGGGCCTTGTGGGGTCAGTTCCGGCTGGGGGTTCAGCAGCCCCTGCTCGGATCT
GTTGGACCGGACAGTAGTCATGGTTGATGGGCTGCCTGTATCGAGTGGTGATTTTGTGCCGAGCTGCCGG
TCGGGGAGCTGTTGGCTGGCTGGTGGCAGGATATATTGTGGTGTAAACAAATTGACGCTTAGACAACTTA
ATAACACATTGCGGACGTTTTTAATGTACTGGGGTTGAACACTCT
Features (pLannotate 1.2.2; 26 found; start..end, strand, type, name):
    824..844     +  misc_feature   TMV Ω (fragment): translational enhancer from the tobacco mosaic virus 5'-leader sequence (Gallie et al., 1988)
    879..1586    +  terminator     OCS terminator: octopine synthase terminator
   1620..1655    +  misc_feature   TMV Ω (fragment): translational enhancer from the tobacco mosaic virus 5'-leader sequence (Gallie et al., 1988)
   1687..1875    +  intron         IV2 intron: modified second intron of the potato ST-LS1 gene (Vancanneyt et al., 1990)
   1873..2778    +  CDS            LUCI_RENRE: Experimental evidence at protein level: Swiss-Prot protein existence level 1. Upon binding the substrate, the enzyme catalyzes an oxygenation, producing a very short-lived hydroperoxide that cyclizes into a dioxetanone structure, which collapses, releasing a CO(2) molecule. The spontaneous breakdown of the dioxetanone releases the energy (about 50 kcal/mole) that is necessary to generate the excited state of the coelenteramide product, which is the singlet form of the monoanion. In vivo the product undergoes the process of nonradiative energy transfer to an accessory protein, a green fluoresce
   2785..2859    +  CDS            DREB2A (fragment): DRE2A_ARATH - Also known as ERF045. Experimental evidence at protein level: Swiss-Prot protein existence level 1. Transcriptional activator that binds specifically to the DNA sequence 5'-[AG]CCGAC-3'. Binding to the C-repeat/DRE element mediates high salinity- and dehydration-inducible transcription. From Arabidopsis thaliana (Mouse-ear cress).
   2903..3077    +  polyA_signal   CaMV poly(A) signal: cauliflower mosaic virus polyadenylation signal
   3465..5114    +  CDS            LUCI_PHOPY: Experimental evidence at protein level: Swiss-Prot protein existence level 1. Produces green light with a wavelength of 562 nm. From Photinus pyralis (Common eastern firefly) (Lampyris pyralis).
   5137..5337    +  terminator     gene 7 terminator: transcription terminator for octopine-type Ti plasmid gene 7
   5680..5735    +  misc_feature   TMV Ω: translational enhancer from the tobacco mosaic virus 5'-leader sequence (Gallie et al., 1988)
   6200..6388    +  intron         IV2 intron: modified second intron of the potato ST-LS1 gene (Vancanneyt et al., 1990)
   7124..7298    +  polyA_signal   CaMV poly(A) signal: cauliflower mosaic virus polyadenylation signal
   7313..7355    +  CDS            lacI (fragment): lac repressor; lacI; The lac repressor binds to the lac operator to inhibit transcription in E. coli. This inhibition can be relieved by adding lactose or isopropyl-β-D-thiogalactopyranoside (IPTG).
   7368..7389    +  protein_bind   CAP binding site: CAP binding activates transcription in the presence of cAMP. E. coli catabolite activator protein
   7404..7434    +  promoter       lac promoter: promoter for the E. coli lac operon
   7438..7460    +  protein_bind   lac operator (fragment): The lac repressor binds to the lac operator to inhibit transcription in E. coli. This inhibition can be relieved by adding lactose or isopropyl-β-D-thiogalactopyranoside (IPTG). lac repressor encoded by lacI
   7495..7551    -  misc_feature   MCS: pUC18/19 multiple cloning site
   7548..7705    +  CDS            lacZα (fragment): LacZα fragment of β-galactosidase; lacZ fragment
   7711..7810    -  misc_feature   bom (fragment): basis of mobility region from pBR322
   7933..7957    +  misc_feature   RB T-DNA repeat: right border repeat from nopaline C58 T-DNA
   8054..8685    +  rep_origin     oriV: incP origin of replication
   8776..8880    +  promoter       AmpR promoter: bla
   8881..9675    +  CDS            KanR: aminoglycoside phosphotransferase; aphA-3; confers resistance to kanamycin
   9846..10434   +  rep_origin     ori: high-copy-number ColE1/pMB1/pBR322/pUC origin of replication
  10770..11915   +  CDS            trfA: TRFA_ECOLX - Experimental evidence at protein level: Swiss-Prot protein existence level 1. Also involved in plasmid copy number control, promoting intermolecular coupling of protein bound iterons at oriV, which inhibits replication initiation. From Escherichia coli.
  12064..12088   +  misc_feature   LB T-DNA repeat: left border repeat from nopaline C58 T-DNA
