[The description below was written by a language model from this plasmid's Addgene catalogue record and pLannotate feature annotations shown in this document.]
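Description:
LLP673_L2_pV01_1I_VloxP-OCS-Rluc_TCTP_VCre_lacZ is a 12.2 kb level 2 modular-cloning binary vector built on the pAGM4673 backbone for plant expression and synthetic biology. It carries nopaline-type left and right T-DNA border repeats for Agrobacterium-mediated delivery. The broad-host-range incP oriV with its trfA replication protein sits alongside a ColE1/pUC-type origin for E. coli. Selection in bacteria is by kanamycin (aphA-3 driven by the bla promoter). A lac promoter/lacZα cassette with a pUC multiple cloning site remains at the end of the assembled array. It presumably serves as the blue/white acceptor position for adding further modules.

The T-DNA holds three transcription units. The first is the recombinase target, recorded as Act2::VloxP-OCS-VloxP::Rluc. In it an octopine synthase terminator flanked by VloxP sites sits between the promoter and a Renilla luciferase coding sequence. That coding sequence is interrupted by the potato IV2 intron, preceded by TMV Ω leader fragments, and followed by a CaMV poly(A) signal. The catalogue lists a C-terminal PEST destabilising tag, and the annotation tool labels the short region at that position as a DREB2A fragment. The second unit is TCTP1-driven firefly luciferase with a gene 7 terminator, which most likely acts as a normalising reporter. The third is TCTP1::VCreO, which corresponds to an unannotated coding region carrying a TMV Ω leader, an IV2 intron and a CaMV poly(A) signal. The promoters and the VloxP sites are not annotated in the feature table.

Constitutive VCre should excise the blocking terminator and permit Rluc expression. The plasmid therefore serves as the "on state" control for testing this alternative recombinase in plant memory circuits.
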