Addgene plasmid #192425: LLP673_L2_pV01_1I_VloxP-OCS-Rluc_TCTP_VCre_lacZ
Purpose: To act as the on state for testing of the alt VCre recombinase.
Depositing lab: Ryan Lister. Depositing organization: University of Western Australia. Publication: Synthetic memory circuits for stable cell reprogramming in plants. Lloyd JPB, Ly F, Gong P, Pflueger J, Swain T, Pflueger C, Fourie E, Khan MA, Kidd BN, Lister R. Nat Biotechnol. 2022 Jul 4. pii: 10.1038/s41587-022-01383-2. doi: 10.1038/s41587-022-01383-2. PubMed 35788565.
Backbone
  Vector backbone: pAGM4673
  Backbone manufacturer: Sylvestre Marillonnet
  Vector type: Plant Expression, Synthetic Biology
Growth in bacteria
  Bacterial resistance: Kanamycin, 50 μg/mL
  Growth temperature: 30°C
  Growth strain: DH5alpha
  Copy number: Unknown
Gene/Insert
  Gene/Insert name: Act2::VloxP-OCS-VloxP::Rluc
  Species: Renilla reniformis
  Tag / fusion protein: PEST (C terminal on insert)
  Cloning method: Restriction Enzyme; 5′ cloning site unknown (unknown if destroyed)
Terms and licenses: Academic/Nonprofit Terms; Industry Terms: Not Available to Industry
Depositor comments: Other genes: TCTP1::Fluc, TCTP1::VCreO
How to cite: LLP673_L2_pV01_1I_VloxP-OCS-Rluc_TCTP_VCre_lacZ was a gift from Ryan Lister (Addgene plasmid # 192425 ; http://n2t.net/addgene:192425 ; RRID:Addgene_192425)
